>Addgene plasmid #186524 | LifeAct-mhYFP | addgene full sequence | sequence record 368222 | Addgene NGS Result
CGTATTACCGCCATGCATTAGTTATTAATAGTAATCAATTACGGGGTCATTAGTTCATAGCCCATATATG
GAGTTCCGCGTTACATAACTTACGGTAAATGGCCCGCCTGGCTGACCGCCCAACGACCCCCGCCCATTGA
CGTCAATAATGACGTATGTTCCCATAGTAACGCCAATAGGGACTTTCCATTGACGTCAATGGGTGGAGTA
TTTACGGTAAACTGCCCACTTGGCAGTACATCAAGTGTATCATATGCCAAGTACGCCCCCTATTGACGTC
AATGACGGTAAATGGCCCGCCTGGCATTATGCCCAGTACATGACCTTATGGGACTTTCCTACTTGGCAGT
ACATCTACGTATTAGTCATCGCTATTACCATGGTGATGCGGTTTTGGCAGTACATCAATGGGCGTGGATA
GCGGTTTGACTCACGGGGATTTCCAAGTCTCCACCCCATTGACGTCAATGGGAGTTTGTTTTGGCACCAA
AATCAACGGGACTTTCCAAAATGTCGTAACAACTCCGCCCCATTGACGCAAATGGGCGGTAGGCGTGTAC
GGTGGGAGGTCTATATAAGCAGAGCTGGTTTAGTGAACCGTCAGATCCGCTAGCGCTACCGGACTCAGAT
CTCGAGCTCAAGCTTCGAATTCCACCATGGGCGTGGCCGACCTGATCAAGAAGTTCGAGAGCATCAGCAA
GGAGGAGGGGGATCCACCGGTCGCCACCATGGTGAGCAAGGGCGAGGAGCTGTTCACCGGGGTGGTGCCC
ATCCTGGTCGAGCTGGACGGCGACGTAAACGGCCACAAGTTCAGCGTCCGCGGCGAGGGCGAGGGCGATG
CCACCAACGGCAAGCTGACCCTGAAGCTCATCTCCACCACCGGCAAGCTGCCCGTGCCCTGGCCCACCCT
CGTGACCACCTTAGGCTACGGCCTGATGGTGTTCGCCCGCTACCCCGACCACATGAAGCAGCACGACTTC
TTCAAGTCCGCCATGCCCGAAGGCTACGTCCAGGAGCGCACCATCTCTTTCGAGGACGACGGTTACTACA
AGACCCGCGCCGAGGTGAAGTTCGAGGGCGACACCCTGGTGAACCGCATCGTGCTGAAGGGCATCGACTT
CAAGGAGGACGGCAACATCCTGGGGCACAAGCTGGAGTACAACTTCAACCCCCACAACGTCTATATCACG
GCCGACAAGCAGAAGAACGGCATCAAGGCTAACTTCAAGATCCGCCACAACGTTGAGGACGGCGGCGTGC
AGCTCGCCGACCACTACCAGCAGAACACCCCCATCGGCGACGGCCCCGTGCTGATGCCCGACAACCACTA
CCTGAGCTACCAGTCCAAGCTGAGCAAAGACCCCAACGAGAAGCGCGATCACATGGTCCTGAAGGAGAGG
GTGACCGCCGCCGGGATTACACATGACATGAACGAGCTGTACAAGTAAAGCGGCCGCGACTCTAGATCAT
AATCAGCCATACCACATTTGTAGAGGTTTTACTTGCTTTAAAAAACCTCCCACACCTCCCCCTGAACCTG
AAACATAAAATGAATGCAATTGTTGTTGTTAACTTGTTTATTGCAGCTTATAATGGTTACAAATAAAGCA
ATAGCATCACAAATTTCACAAATAAAGCATTTTTTTCACTGCATTCTAGTTGTGGTTTGTCCAAACTCAT
CAATGTATCTTAAGGCGTAAATTGTAAGCGTTAATATTTTGTTAAAATTCGCGTTAAATTTTTGTTAAAT
CAGCTCATTTTTTAACCAATAGGCCGAAATCGGCAAAATCCCTTATAAATCAAAAGAATAGACCGAGATA
GGGT
[37 nt withheld, positions 1825-1861]
AAAGAACGTGGACTCCAACGTCAAAGG
[49 nt withheld, positions 1889-1937]
T
[91 nt withheld, positions 1939-2029]
G
[124 nt withheld, positions 2031-2154]
CAGGTGGCACTTTTCGGGGAAATGTGCGCGGAACCCCTATTTGTTTATTTTTCTAAATACATTCAAATAT
GTATCCGCTCATGAGACAATAACCCTGATAAATGCTTCAATAATATTGAAAAAGGAAGAGTCCTGAGGCG
GAAAGAACCAGCTGTGGAATGTGTGTCAGTTAGGGTGTGGAAAGTCCCCAGGCTCCCCAGCAGGCAGAAG
TATGCAAAGCATGCATCTCAATTAGTCAGCAACCAGGTGTGGAAAGTCCCCAGGCTCCCCAGCAGGCAGA
AGTATGCAAAGCATGCATCTCAATTAGTCAGCAACCATAGTCCCGCCCCTAACTCCGCCCATCCCGCCCC
TAACTCCGCCCAGTTCCGCCCATTCTCCGCCCCATGGCTGACTAATTTTTTTTATTTATGCAGAGGCCGA
GGCCGCCTCGGCCTCTGAGCTATTCCAGAAGTAGTGAGGAGGCTTTTTTGGAGGCCTAGGCTTTTGCAAA
GATCGATCAAGAGACAGGATGAGGATCGTTTCGCATGATTGAACAAGATGGATTGCACGCAGGTTCTCCG
GCCGCTTGGGTGGAGAGGCTATTCGGCTATGACTGGGCACAACAGACAATCGGCTGCTCTGATGCCGCCG
TGTTCCGGCTGTCAGCGCAGGGGCGCCCGGTTCTTTTTGTCAAGACCGACCTGTCCGGTGCCCTGAATGA
ACTGCAAGACGAGGCAGCGCGGCTATCGTGGCTGGCCACGACGGGCGTTCCTTGCGCAGCTGTGCTCGAC
GTTGTCACTGAAGCGGGAAGGGACTGGCTGCTATTGGGCGAAGTGCCGGGGCAGGATCTCCTGTCATCTC
ACCTTGCTCCTGCCGAGAAAGTATCCATCATGGCTGATGCAATGCGGCGGCTGCATACGCTTGATCCGGC
TACCTGCCCATTCGACCACCAAGCGAAACATCGCATCGAGCGAGCACGTACTCGGATGGAAGCCGGTCTT
GTCGATCAGGATGATCTGGACGAAGAGCATCAGGGGCTCGCGCCAGCCGAACTGTTCGCCAGGCTCAAGG
CGAGCATGCCCGACGGCGAGGATCTCGTCGTGACCCATGGCGATGCCTGCTTGCCGAATATCATGGTGGA
AAATGGCCGCTTTTCTGGATTCATCGACTGTGGCCGGCTGGGTGTGGCGGACCGCTATCAGGACATAGCG
TTGGCTACCCGTGATATTGCTGAAGAGCTTGGCGGCGAATGGGCTGACCGCTTCCTCGTGCTTTACGGTA
TCGCCGCTCCCGATTCGCAGCGCATCGCCTTCTATCGCCTTCTTGACGAGTTCTTCTGAGCGGGACTCTG
GGGTTCGAAATGACCGACCAAGCGACGCCCAACCTGCCATCACGAGATTTCGATTCCACCGCCGCCTTCT
ATGAAAGGTTGGGCTTCGGAATCGTTTTCCGGGACGCCGGCTGGATGATCCTCCAGCGCGGGGATCTCAT
GCTGGAGTTCTTCGCCCACCCTAGGGGGAGGCTAACTGAAACACGGAAGGAGACAATACCGGAAGGAACC
CGCGCTATGACGGCAATAAAAAGACAGAATAAAACGCACGGTGTTGGGTCGTTTGTTCATAAACGCGGGG
TTCGGTCCCAGGGCTGGCACTCTGTCGATACCCCACCGAGACCCCATTGGGGCCAATACGCCCGCGTTTC
TTCCTTTTCCCCACCCCACCCCCCAAGTTCGGGTGAAGGCCCAGGGCTCGCAGCCAACGTCGGGGCGGCA
GGCCCTGCCATAGCCTCAGGTTACTCATATATACTTTAGATTGATTTAAAACTTCATTTTTAATTTAAAA
GGATCTAGGTGAAGATCCTTTTTGATAATCTCATGACCAAAATCCCTTAACGTGAGTTTTCGTTCCACTG
AGCGTCAGACCCCGTAGAAAAGATCAAAGGATCTTCTTGAGATCCTTTTTTTCTGCGCGTAATCTGCTGC
TTGCAAACAAAAAAACCACCGCTACCAGCGGTGGTTTGTTTGCCGGATCAAGAGCTACCAACTCTTTTTC
CGAAGGTAACTGGCTTCAGCAGAGCGCAGATACCAAATACTGTTCTTCTAGTGTAGCCGTAGTTAGGCCA
CCACTTCAAGAACTCTGTAGCACCGCCTACATACCTCGCTCTGCTAATCCTGTTACCAGTGGCTGCTGCC
AGTGGCGATAAGTCGTGTCTTACCGGGTTGGACTCAAGACGATAGTTACCGGATAAGGCGCAGCGGTCGG
GCTGAACGGGGGGTTCGTGCACACAGCCCAGCTTGGAGCGAACGACCTACACCGAACTGAGATACCTACA
GCGTGAGCTATGAGAAAGCGCCACGCTTCCCGAAGGGAGAAAGGCGGACAGGTATCCGGTAAGCGGCAGG
GTCGGAACAGGAGAGCGCACGAGGGAGCTTCCAGGGGGAAACGCCTGGTATCTTTATAGTCCTGTCGGGT
TTCGCCACCTCTGACTTGAGCGTCGATTTTTGTGATGCTCGTCAGGGGGGCGGAGCCTATGGAAAAACGC
CAGCAACGCGGCCTTTTTACGGTTCCTGGCCTTTTGCTGGCCTTTTGCTCACATGTTCTTTCCTGCGTTA
TCCCCTGATTCTGTGGATAAC
Features (pLannotate 1.2.2; 15 found; start..end, strand, type, name):
     79..382     +  enhancer       CMV enhancer: human cytomegalovirus immediate early enhancer
    383..586     +  promoter       CMV promoter: human cytomegalovirus (CMV) immediate early promoter
    609..652     +  misc_feature   MCS (fragment): multiple cloning site
    657..728     +  CDS            ABP140 (fragment): AB140_YEAST - Also known as TRM140. Experimental evidence at protein level: Swiss-Prot protein existence level 1. S-adenosyl-L-methionine-dependent methyltransferase that mediates N(3)-methylcytidine modification of residue 32 of the tRNA anticodon loop of tRNA(Thr) and tRNA(Ser). Binds F-actin and shows weak F-actin cross-linking activity. From Saccharomyces cerevisiae (strain ATCC 204508 / S288c) (Baker's yeast).
    729..1448    +  CDS            mGreenLantern: monomeric GFP derivative that displays exceptionally high brightness in cells (Campbell et al., 2020)
   1465..1548    +  CDS            large T antigen (fragment): large T antigen from SV40 (simian virus 40)
   1571..1692    +  polyA_signal   SV40 poly(A) signal: SV40 polyadenylation signal
   1726..2154    -  rep_origin     f1 ori (sequence partly withheld): f1 bacteriophage origin of replication; arrow indicates direction of (+) strand synthesis
   2181..2285    +  promoter       AmpR promoter: bla
   2287..2644    +  promoter       SV40 promoter: SV40 enhancer and early promoter
   2679..3473    +  CDS            NeoR/KanR: aminoglycoside phosphotransferase from Tn5; aph(3')-II (or nptII); confers resistance to neomycin, kanamycin, and G418 (Geneticin®)
   3494..3646    +  CDS            ble (fragment): BLE_KLEPN - Experimental evidence at protein level: Swiss-Prot protein existence level 1. Binding protein with a strong affinity to the bleomycin family of antibiotics. Binds to CL990; an antimitotic-antibiotic compound. From Klebsiella pneumoniae.
   3705..3752    +  polyA_signal   HSV TK poly(A) signal: herpes simplex virus thymidine kinase polyadenylation signal (Cole and Stacy, 1985)
   3843..3859    -  polyA_signal   bGH poly(A) signal (fragment): bovine growth hormone polyadenylation signal
   4081..4669    +  rep_origin     ori: high-copy-number ColE1/pMB1/pBR322/pUC origin of replication
