[The description below was written by a language model from this plasmid's Addgene catalogue record and pLannotate feature annotations shown in this document.]
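Description:
LifeAct-mhYFP is a mammalian expression plasmid of about 4.8 kb built on the pmTurquoise2-N1 backbone, an N1-style vector in which the fluorescent protein sits downstream of the cloning site so that partners are fused to its N-terminus. It is propagated in E. coli from a high-copy ColE1/pUC-type origin and also carries an f1 phage origin. A single NeoR/KanR (aminoglycoside phosphotransferase) gene serves both hosts. A bacterial bla-type promoter drives it for kanamycin selection, and the SV40 enhancer/early promoter, with the HSV TK polyadenylation signal, drives it for G418 selection of transfected mammalian cells.

The payload is expressed from the human CMV immediate-early enhancer and promoter and terminated by the SV40 poly(A) signal. It consists of LifeAct, a short F-actin-binding peptide derived from the yeast protein Abp140 (annotated in the table as an ABP140 fragment), fused in frame to the N-terminus of monomeric hyperfolder YFP (mhYFP). This 720 bp synthetic coding sequence is described as hfYFP carrying S147P, L195M and V206K. The automated annotation labels this open reading frame as mGreenLantern, which probably reflects sequence similarity to a related protein in the annotation database. The catalogue entry identifies it as mhYFP. Small annotated fragments of large T antigen, ble and a bGH poly(A) signal appear to be backbone remnants or partial matches rather than functional elements.

The construct is intended to target mhYFP to actin, labelling filaments in transfected mammalian cells. It comes from work on chemically stable fluorescent proteins for advanced microscopy.
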