Addgene plasmid #186524: LifeAct-mhYFP
Purpose: Localization of monomeric hyperfolder YFP fluorescent protein to actin
Depositing lab: Gregory Petsko. Depositing organization: Cornell University. Publication: Chemically stable fluorescent proteins for advanced microscopy. Campbell BC, Paez-Segala MG, Looger LL, Petsko GA, Liu CF. Nat Methods. 2022 Nov 7. pii: 10.1038/s41592-022-01660-7. doi: 10.1038/s41592-022-01660-7. PubMed 36344833.
Backbone
  Vector backbone: pmTurquoise2-N1
  Vector type: Mammalian Expression
  Selectable markers: Neomycin (select with G418)
Growth in bacteria
  Bacterial resistance: Kanamycin, 50 μg/mL
  Growth temperature: 37°C
  Growth strain: DH5alpha
  Copy number: High Copy
Gene/Insert
  Gene/Insert name: Monomeric hyperfolder YFP (alt name: mhYFP)
  Species: Synthetic
  Insert size (bp): 720
  Mutation: hfYFP-S147P/L195M/V206K
  Promoter: CMV
  Tag / fusion protein: LifeAct (N terminal on insert)
  Cloning method: Restriction Enzyme; 5′ cloning site BshTI (not destroyed); 3′ cloning site NotI (not destroyed)
  Sequencing primers: 5′ CMV Forward (CGCAAATGGGCGGTAGGCGTG); 3′ SV40pA-R (GAAATTTGTGATGCTATTGC)
Terms and licenses: Academic/Nonprofit Terms; Industry Terms: Not Available to Industry
How to cite: LifeAct-mhYFP was a gift from Gregory Petsko (Addgene plasmid # 186524 ; http://n2t.net/addgene:186524 ; RRID:Addgene_186524)
